Addgene plasmid #148557: pnEA-NpM-HsGIGYF1_33-103-GB1_AE
Purpose: Bacterial Expression of HsGIGYF1_33-103
Depositing lab: Elisa Izaurralde. Depositing organization: Max Planck Institute for Developmental Biology. Publication: GIGYF1/2 proteins use auxiliary sequences to selectively bind to 4EHP and repress target mRNA expression. Peter D, Weber R, Sandmeir F, Wohlbold L, Helms S, Bawankar P, Valkov E, Igreja C, Izaurralde E. Genes Dev. 2017 Jun 1;31(11):1147-1161. doi: 10.1101/gad.299420.117. Epub 2017 Jul 11. PubMed 28698298.
Backbone
  Vector backbone: Unknown
  Vector type: Bacterial Expression
Growth in bacteria
  Bacterial resistance: Ampicillin, 100 μg/mL
  Growth temperature: 37°C
  Growth strain: DH5alpha
  Copy number: Low Copy
Gene/Insert
  Gene/Insert name: HsGIGYF1_33-103
  Species: H. sapiens (human)
  Entrez Gene: GIGYF1 (a.k.a. GYF1, PERQ1)
  Cloning method: Unknown
Terms and licenses: Academic/Nonprofit Terms; Industry Terms: Not Available to Industry
Depositor comments: sequence extracted from NCBI: NM_022574.4 or Uniprot.: O75420 Plasmids from this collection were made available to the research community and donated after the lab closed. Please note that the sequence provided by the depositing laboratory may be theoretical/predicted or based on Sanger sequencing results. There may be discrepancies between sequencing results obtained by Addgene and the depositor sequence. If an Addgene verified sequence is not available, please contact before placing your order to request that our lab fully sequence the plasmid.
How to cite: pnEA-NpM-HsGIGYF1_33-103-GB1_AE was a gift from Elisa Izaurralde (Addgene plasmid # 148557 ; http://n2t.net/addgene:148557 ; RRID:Addgene_148557)
