[The description below was written by a language model from this plasmid's Addgene catalogue record and pLannotate feature annotations shown in this document.]
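Description:
pnEA-NpM-HsGIGYF1_33-103-GB1_AE is a 7,134-nt bacterial expression plasmid for producing a short fragment of human GIGYF1 (residues 33–103) in E. coli. The catalogue lists the backbone as unknown, but the annotated features show a pBR322/pET-like architecture. This includes a ColE1/pMB1-type origin with the bom mobility region and the rop gene, which keeps copy number low, in agreement with the catalogue's low-copy designation. Selection is by ampicillin through the bla β-lactamase gene and its own promoter. Several fragments of the tetracycline efflux gene and the tet promoter are scattered around the expression cassette. These look like remnants of the parental vector rather than a working marker.

The expression cassette is driven by a T7 promoter followed by a lac operator and the phage T7 gene 10 ribosome binding site. A plasmid-borne lacI gene supplies the repressor, so transcription should require a host expressing T7 RNA polymerase and be inducible with IPTG. The open reading frame begins with a maltose binding protein that lacks its signal sequence and therefore stays in the cytosol. This is followed by the GIGYF1 fragment and then a C-terminal GB1 domain of streptococcal protein G, a solubility-enhancing fusion partner. A short match to the T7 gene 10B-derived SET1 tag is annotated just before the T7 terminator. The record does not annotate any protease cleavage site or linker between the fusion partners.

Flanking a small peptide with two solubility partners is a common way to obtain stable recombinant material. The associated publication concerns GIGYF1/2 binding to 4EHP and repression of target mRNAs, which suggests use in binding or structural studies. The depositor notes that the supplied sequence may be theoretical.
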