Features (pLannotate 1.2.2; 21 found; start..end, strand, type, name):
    104..208     +  promoter       AmpR promoter: bla
    209..1069    +  CDS            AmpR: β-lactamase; bla; confers resistance to ampicillin, carbenicillin, and related antibiotics
   1240..1828    +  rep_origin     ori: high-copy-number ColE1/pMB1/pBR322/pUC origin of replication
   2014..2156    -  misc_feature   bom: basis of mobility region from pBR322
   2258..2449    -  CDS            rop: Rop protein, which maintains plasmids at low copy number; rop
   2466..2846    +  CDS            YPB1_ECOLX: Protein predicted: Swiss-Prot protein existence level 4. From Escherichia coli.
   3088..3712    -  CDS            TcR (fragment): tetracycline efflux protein; tet; confers resistance to tetracycline
   3727..3748    -  protein_bind   CAP binding site: CAP binding activates transcription in the presence of cAMP. E. coli catabolite activator protein
   3761..4843    -  CDS            lacI: lac repressor; lacI; The lac repressor binds to the lac operator to inhibit transcription in E. coli. This inhibition can be relieved by adding lactose or isopropyl-β-D-thiogalactopyranoside (IPTG).
   4844..4921    -  promoter       lacI promoter: lacI
   4929..5208    -  CDS            TcR (fragment): tetracycline efflux protein; tet; confers resistance to tetracycline
   5230..5248    +  promoter       T7 promoter: promoter for bacteriophage T7 RNA polymerase
   5249..5273    +  protein_bind   lac operator: The lac repressor binds to the lac operator to inhibit transcription in E. coli. This inhibition can be relieved by adding lactose or isopropyl-β-D-thiogalactopyranoside (IPTG). lac repressor encoded by lacI
   5288..5310    +  RBS            RBS: efficient ribosome binding site from bacteriophage T7 gene 10 (Olins and Rangwala, 1989)
   5321..6417    +  CDS            MBP (fragment): maltose binding protein from E. coli; malE (mutated); This version of the gene does not encode a signal sequence, so MBP will remain in the cytosol.
   6454..6675    +  CDS            GIGYF1 (fragment): GGYF1_HUMAN - Also known as CDS2, PERQ1. Experimental evidence at protein level: Swiss-Prot protein existence level 1. May act cooperatively with GRB10 to regulate tyrosine kinase receptor signaling. May increase IGF1 receptor phosphorylation under IGF1 stimulation as well as phosphorylation of IRS1 and SHC1 (By similarity). From Homo sapiens (Human).
   6688..6839    +  CDS            GB1 (fragment): B1 domain of Streptococcal protein G effective as a solubilizing fusion partner (Cheng and Patel, 2004)
   6844..6867    +  CDS            SET1 (fragment): solubility-enhancement tag derived from T7 phage gene 10B
   6875..6922    +  terminator     T7 terminator: transcription terminator for bacteriophage T7 RNA polymerase
   6945..7049    -  CDS            TcR (fragment): tetracycline efflux protein; tet; confers resistance to tetracycline
   7097..7125    -  promoter       tet promoter: E. coli promoter for tetracycline efflux protein gene
>Addgene plasmid #148557 | pnEA-NpM-HsGIGYF1_33-103-GB1_AE | depositor full sequence | sequence record 291005 | Full Sequence
TTCTTGAAGACGAAAGGGCCTCGTGATACGCCTATTTTTATAGGTTAATGTCATGATAATAATGGTTTCT
TAGACGTCAGGTGGCACTTTTCGGGGAAATGTGCGCGGAACCCCTATTTGTTTATTTTTCTAAATACATT
CAAATATGTATCCGCTCATGAGACAATAACCCTGATAAATGCTTCAATAATATTGAAAAAGGAAGAGTAT
GAGTATTCAACATTTCCGTGTCGCCCTTATTCCCTTTTTTGCGGCATTTTGCCTTCCTGTTTTTGCTCAC
CCAGAAACGCTGGTGAAAGTAAAAGATGCTGAAGATCAGTTGGGTGCACGAGTGGGTTACATCGAACTGG
ATCTCAACAGCGGTAAGATCCTTGAGAGTTTTCGCCCCGAAGAACGTTTTCCAATGATGAGCACTTTTAA
AGTTCTGCTATGTGGCGCGGTATTATCCCGTGTTGACGCCGGGCAAGAGCAACTCGGTCGCCGCATACAC
TATTCTCAGAATGACTTGGTTGAGTACTCACCAGTCACAGAAAAGCATCTTACGGATGGCATGACAGTAA
GAGAATTATGCAGTGCTGCCATAACCATGAGTGATAACACTGCGGCCAACTTACTTCTGACAACGATCGG
AGGACCGAAGGAGCTAACCGCTTTTTTGCACAACATGGGGGATCATGTAACTCGCCTTGATCGTTGGGAA
CCGGAGCTGAATGAAGCCATACCAAACGACGAGCGTGACACCACGATGCCTGCAGCAATGGCAACAACGT
TGCGCAAACTATTAACTGGCGAACTACTTACTCTAGCTTCCCGGCAACAATTAATAGACTGGATGGAGGC
GGATAAAGTTGCAGGACCACTTCTGCGCTCGGCCCTTCCGGCTGGCTGGTTTATTGCTGATAAATCTGGA
GCCGGTGAGCGTGGGTCTCGCGGTATCATTGCAGCACTGGGGCCAGATGGTAAGCCCTCCCGTATCGTAG
TTATCTACACGACGGGGAGTCAGGCAACTATGGATGAACGAAATAGACAGATCGCTGAGATAGGTGCCTC
ACTGATTAAGCATTGGTAACTGTCAGACCAAGTTTACTCATATATACTTTAGATTGATTTAAAACTTCAT
TTTTAATTTAAAAGGATCTAGGTGAAGATCCTTTTTGATAATCTCATGACCAAAATCCCTTAACGTGAGT
TTTCGTTCCACTGAGCGTCAGACCCCGTAGAAAAGATCAAAGGATCTTCTTGAGATCCTTTTTTTCTGCG
CGTAATCTGCTGCTTGCAAACAAAAAAACCACCGCTACCAGCGGTGGTTTGTTTGCCGGATCAAGAGCTA
CCAACTCTTTTTCCGAAGGTAACTGGCTTCAGCAGAGCGCAGATACCAAATACTGTCCTTCTAGTGTAGC
CGTAGTTAGGCCACCACTTCAAGAACTCTGTAGCACCGCCTACATACCTCGCTCTGCTAATCCTGTTACC
AGTGGCTGCTGCCAGTGGCGATAAGTCGTGTCTTACCGGGTTGGACTCAAGACGATAGTTACCGGATAAG
GCGCAGCGGTCGGGCTGAACGGGGGGTTCGTGCACACAGCCCAGCTTGGAGCGAACGACCTACACCGAAC
TGAGATACCTACAGCGTGAGCTATGAGAAAGCGCCACGCTTCCCGAAGGGAGAAAGGCGGACAGGTATCC
GGTAAGCGGCAGGGTCGGAACAGGAGAGCGCACGAGGGAGCTTCCAGGGGGAAACGCCTGGTATCTTTAT
AGTCCTGTCGGGTTTCGCCACCTCTGACTTGAGCGTCGATTTTTGTGATGCTCGTCAGGGGGGCGGAGCC
TATGGAAAAACGCCAGCAACGCGGCCTTTTTACGGTTCCTGGCCTTTTGCTGGCCTTTTGCTCACATGTT
CTTTCCTGCGTTATCCCCTGATTCTGTGGATAACCGTATTACCGCCTTTGAGTGAGCTGATACCGCTCGC
CGCAGCCGAACGACCGAGCGCAGCGAGTCAGTGAGCGAGGAAGCGGAAGAGCGCCTGATGCGGTATTTTC
TCCTTACGCATCTGTGCGGTATTTCACACCGCATATATGGTGCACTCTCAGTACAATCTGCTCTGATGCC
GCATAGTTAAGCCAGTATACACTCCGCTATCGCTACGTGACTGGGTCATGGCTGCGCCCCGACACCCGCC
AACACCCGCTGACGCGCCCTGACGGGCTTGTCTGCTCCCGGCATCCGCTTACAGACAAGCTGTGACCGTC
TCCGGGAGCTGCATGTGTCAGAGGTTTTCACCGTCATCACCGAAACGCGCGAGGCAGCTGCGGTAAAGCT
CATCAGCGTGGTCGTGAAGCGATTCACAGATGTCTGCCTGTTCATCCGCGTCCAGCTCGTTGAGTTTCTC
CAGAAGCGTTAATGTCTGGCTTCTGATAAAGCGGGCCATGTTAAGGGCGGTTTTTTCCTGTTTGGTCACT
GATGCCTCCGTGTAAGGGGGATTTCTGTTCATGGGGGTAATGATACCGATGAAACGAGAGAGGATGCTCA
CGATACGGGTTACTGATGATGAACATGCCCGGTTACTGGAACGTTGTGAGGGTAAACAACTGGCGGTATG
GATGCGGCGGGACCAGAGAAAAATCACTCAGGGTCAATGCCAGCGCTTCGTTAATACAGATGTAGGTGTT
CCACAGGGTAGCCAGCAGCATCCTGCGATGCAGATCCGGAACATAATGGTGCAGGGCGCTGACTTCCGCG
TTTCCAGACTTTACGAAACACGGAAACCGAAGACCATTCATGTTGTTGCTCAGGTCGCAGACGTTTTGCA
GCAGCAGTCGCTTCACGTTCGCTCGCGTATCGGTGATTCATTCTGCTAACCAGTAAGGCAACCCCGCCAG
CCTAGCCGGGTCCTCAACGACAGGAGCACGATCATGCGCACCCGTGGCCAGGACCCAACGCTGCCCGAGA
TGCGCCGCGTGCGGCTGCTGGAGATGGCGGACGCGATGGATATGTTCTGCCAAGGGTTGGTTTGCGCATT
CACAGTTCTCCGCAAGAATTGATTGGCTCCAATTCTTGGAGTGGTGAATCCGTTAGCGAGGTGCCGCCGG
CTTCCATTCAGGTCGAGGTGGCCCGGCTCCATGCACCGCGACGCAACGCGGGGAGGCAGACAAGGTATAG
GGCGGCGCCTACAATCCATGCCAACCCGTTCCATGTGCTCGCCGAGGCGGCATAAATCGCCGTGACGATC
AGCGGTCCAGTGATCGAAGTTAGGCTGGTAAGAGCCGCGAGCGATCCTTGAAGCTGTCCCTGATGGTCGT
CATCTACCTGCCTGGACAGCATGGCCTGCAACGCGGGCATCCCGATGCCGCCGGAAGCGAGAAGAATCAT
AATGGGGAAGGCCATCCAGCCTCGCGTCGCGAACGCCAGCAAGACGTAGCCCAGCGCGTCGGCCGCCATG
CCGGCGATAATGGCCTGCTTCTCGCCGAAACGTTTGGTGGCGGGACCAGTGACGAAGGCTTGAGCGAGGG
CGTGCAAGATTCCGAATACCGCAAGCGACAGGCCGATCATCGTCGCGCTCCAGCGAAAGCGGTCCTCGCC
GAAAATGACCCAGAGCGCTGCCGGCACCTGTCCTACGAGTTGCATGATAAAGAAGACAGTCATAAGTGCG
GCGACGATAGTCATGCCCCGCGCCCACCGGAAGGAGCTGACTGGGTTGAAGGCTCTCAAGGGCATCGGTC
GAGATCCCGGTGCCTAATGAGTGAGCTAACTTACATTAATTGCGTTGCGCTCACTGCCCGCTTTCCAGTC
GGGAAACCTGTCGTGCCAGCTGCATTAATGAATCGGCCAACGCGCGGGGAGAGGCGGTTTGCGTATTGGG
CGCCAGGGTGGTTTTTCTTTTCACCAGTGAGACGGGCAACAGCTGATTGCCCTTCACCGCCTGGCCCTGA
GAGAGTTGCAGCAAGCGGTCCACGCTGGTTTGCCCCAGCAGGCGAAAATCCTGTTTGATGGTGGTTAACG
GCGGGATATAACATGAGCTGTCTTCGGTATCGTCGTATCCCACTACCGAGATATCCGCACCAACGCGCAG
CCCGGACTCGGTAATGGCGCGCATTGCGCCCAGCGCCATCTGATCGTTGGCAACCAGCATCGCAGTGGGA
ACGATGCCCTCATTCAGCATTTGCATGGTTTGTTGAAAACCGGACATGGCACTCCAGTCGCCTTCCCGTT
CCGCTATCGGCTGAATTTGATTGCGAGTGAGATATTTATGCCAGCCAGCCAGACGCAGACGCGCCGAGAC
AGAACTTAATGGGCCCGCTAACAGCGCGATTTGCTGGTGACCCAATGCGACCAGATGCTCCACGCCCAGT
CGCGTACCGTCTTCATGGGAGAAAATAATACTGTTGATGGGTGTCTGGTCAGAGACATCAAGAAATAACG
CCGGAACATTAGTGCAGGCAGCTTCCACAGCAATGGCATCCTGGTCATCCAGCGGATAGTTAATGATCAG
CCCACTGACGCGTTGCGCGAGAAGATTGTGCACCGCCGCTTTACAGGCTTCGACGCCGCTTCGTTCTACC
ATCGACACCACCACGCTGGCACCCAGTTGATCGGCGCGAGATTTAATCGCCGCGACAATTTGCGACGGCG
CGTGCAGGGCCAGACTGGAGGTGGCAACGCCAATCAGCAACGACTGTTTGCCCGCCAGTTGTTGTGCCAC
GCGGTTGGGAATGTAATTCAGCTCCGCCATCGCCGCTTCCACTTTTTCCCGCGTTTTCGCAGAAACGTGG
CTGGCCTGGTTCACCACGCGGGAAACGGTCTGATAAGAGACACCGGCATACTCTGCGACATCGTATAACG
TTACTGGTTTCACATTCACCACCCTGAATTGACTCTCTTCCGGGCGCTATCATGCCATACCGCGAAAGGT
TTTGCGCCATTCGATGGTGTCCGGGATCTCGACGCTCTCCCTTATGCGACTCCTGCATTAGGAAGCAGCC
CAGTAGTAGGTTGAGGCCGTTGAGCACCGCCGCCGCAAGGAATGGTGCATGCAAGGAGATGGCGCCCAAC
AGTCCCCCGGCCACGGGGCCTGCCACCATACCCACGCCGAAACAAGCGCTCATGAGCCCGAAGTGGCGAG
CCCGATCTTCCCCATCGGTGATGTCGGCGATATAGGCGCCAGCAACCGCACCTGTGGCGCCGGTGATGCC
GGCCACGATGCGTCCGGCGTAGAGGATCGAGATCTCGATCCCGCGAAATTAATACGACTCACTATAGGGG
AATTGTGAGCGGATAACAATTCCCCACTAGTAATAATTTTGTTTAACTTTAAGAAGGAGATATACCATGG
AAACTGAAGAAGGTAAACTGGTAATCTGGATTAACGGCGATAAAGGCTATAACGGTCTCGCTGAAGTCGG
TAAGAAATTCGAGAAAGATACCGGAATTAAAGTCACCGTTGAGCATCCGGATAAACTGGAAGAGAAATTC
CCACAGGTTGCGGCAACTGGCGATGGCCCTGACATTATCTTCTGGGCACACGACCGCTTTGGTGGCTACG
CTCAATCTGGCCTGTTGGCTGAAATCACCCCGGACAAAGCGTTCCAGGACAAGCTGTATCCGTTTACCTG
GGATGCCGTACGTTACAACGGCAAGCTGATTGCTTACCCGATCGCTGTTGAAGCGTTATCGCTGATTTAT
AACAAAGACCTGCTGCCGAACCCGCCAAAAACCTGGGAAGAGATCCCGGCGCTGGATAAAGAACTGAAAG
CGAAAGGTAAGAGCGCCCTGATGTTCAACCTGCAAGAACCGTACTTCACCTGGCCGCTGATTGCTGCTGA
CGGGGGTTATGCGTTCAAGTATGAAAACGGCAAGTACGACATTAAAGACGTGGGCGTGGATAACGCTGGC
GCGAAAGCGGGTCTGACCTTCCTGGTTGACCTGATTAAAAACAAACACATGAATGCAGACACCGATTACT
CCATCGCAGAAGCTGCCTTTAATAAAGGCGAAACAGCGATGACCATCAACGGCCCGTGGGCATGGTCCAA
CATCGACACCAGCAAAGTGAATTATGGTGTAACGGTACTGCCGACCTTCAAGGGTCAACCATCCAAACCG
TTCGTTGGCGTGCTGAGCGCAGGTATTAACGCCGCCAGTCCGAACAAAGAGCTGGCAAAAGAGTTCCTCG
AAAACTATCTGCTGACTGATGAAGGTCTGGAAGCGGTTAATAAAGACAAACCGCTGGGTGCCGTAGCGCT
GAAGTCTTACGAGGAAGAGTTGGCGAAAGATCCACGTATTGCCGCCACGATGGAAAACGCCCAGAAAGGT
GAAATCATGCCGAACATCCCGCAGATGTCCGCTTTCTGGTATGCCGTGCGTACTGCGGTGATCAACGCCG
CCAGCGGTCGTCAGACTGTCGATGAAGCCCTTAAAGACGCGCAGACTGGTACCGGCAGCGGCCTGGAAGT
TCTGTTCCAGGGGCCCCATATGAAATACAAGCTGGCTGACTACCGTTATGGGCGAGAGGAAATGCTGGCT
CTCTACGTCAAGGAGAACAAGGTCCCGGAAGAGCTGCAGGACAAGGAGTTCGCCGCGGTGCTGCAGGACG
AGCCACTGCAGCCCCTGGCTCTGGAGCCGCTGACTGAGGAGGAACAGAGAAACTTCTCCCTGTCAGTGAA
CAGCGTGGCTGTGCTGAGGCTGATGATGCAGTATAAACTTATCCTGAACGGTAAAACCCTGAAAGGTGAA
ACCACCACCGAAGCTGTTGACGCTGCTACCGCGGAAAAAGTTTTCAAACAGTACGCTAACGACAACGGTG
TTGACGGTGAATGGACCTACGACGACGCTACCAAAACCTACACCGTAACGGAATGAGTTGGCTGCTGCCA
CCGCTGAGCAATAACTAGCATAACCCCTTGGGGCCTCTAAACGGGTCTTGAGGGGTTTTTTGCTGAAAGG
AGGAACTATATCCGGATATCCCGCAAGAGGCCCGGCAGTACCGGCATAACCAAGCCTATGCCTACAGCAT
CCAGGGTGACGGTGCCGAGGATGACGATGAGCGCATTGTTAGATTTCATACACGGTGCCTGACTGCGTTA
GCAATTTAACTGTGATAAACTACCGCATTAAAGCTTATCGATGATAAGCTGTCAAACATGAGAA
